Addgene plasmid #143914: TFORF1059
Purpose: Lentiviral vector for overexpressing transcription factor ORFs with unique 24-bp barcodes. Barcodes facilitate identification of transcription factors in pooled screens.
Depositing lab: Feng Zhang. Depositing organization: Broad Institute. Publication: A transcription factor atlas of directed differentiation. Joung J, Ma S, Tay T, Geiger-Schuller KR, Kirchgatterer PC, Verdine VK, Guo B, Arias-Garcia MA, Allen WE, Singh A, Kuksenko O, Abudayyeh OO, Gootenberg JS, Fu Z, Macrae RK, Buenrostro JD, Regev A, Zhang F. Cell. 2023 Jan 5;186(1):209-229.e26. doi: 10.1016/j.cell.2022.11.026. PubMed 36608654.
Backbone
  Vector backbone: pLX_TRC317
  Backbone manufacturer: Broad Institute Genetic Perturbation Platform
  Backbone size w/o insert (bp): 8264
  Vector type: Mammalian Expression, Lentiviral
  Selectable markers: Puromycin
Growth in bacteria
  Bacterial resistance: Ampicillin, 100 μg/mL
  Growth temperature: 37°C
  Growth strain: NEB Stable
  Copy number: High Copy
Gene/Insert
  Gene/Insert name: NFATC1
  Species: H. sapiens (human)
  Insert size (bp): 2579
  Entrez Gene: NFATC1 (a.k.a. NF-ATC, NF-ATc1.2, NFAT2, NFATc)
  Promoter: EF1a
  Cloning method: Unknown
  Sequencing primers: 5′ GGGTGGAGACTGAAGTTAGGCCAG; 3′ CACATAGCGTAAAAGGAGCAACATAG
Terms and licenses: Academic/Nonprofit Terms; Industry Terms: Not Available to Industry
Depositor comments: NM_006162,ENST00000253506 . The transcription factor ORF portion of this plasmid was synthesized by Genewiz. Please test multiple small colonies in case of plasmid recombination. To make this collection available in a timely manner, a portion of this collection was not fully sequenced by Addgene. If an Addgene verified full plasmid sequence is not available, please contact us prior to placing an order to request the full sequence.
How to cite: TFORF1059 was a gift from Feng Zhang (Addgene plasmid # 143914 ; http://n2t.net/addgene:143914 ; RRID:Addgene_143914)
