[The description below was written by a language model from this plasmid's Addgene catalogue record and pLannotate feature annotations shown in this document.]
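Description:
TFORF1059 is a third-generation-style, self-inactivating lentiviral expression plasmid built on the pLX_TRC317 backbone, carrying the human transcription factor NFATC1 (also called NFAT2) as an overexpression ORF. It belongs to a barcoded transcription factor ORF collection in which each construct carries a unique 24-bp barcode. This lets the delivered factor be identified by sequencing in pooled screens, such as those for directed differentiation. In bacteria the plasmid is maintained through a high-copy ColE1/pUC-type origin and selected with ampicillin via β-lactamase. An f1 origin and remnants of a lac/lacZα cloning region with T7 and T3 promoters also lie in the backbone.

The viral portion begins with an RSV promoter fused to a truncated HIV-1 5' LTR, which drives Tat-independent production of genomic RNA in packaging cells. This is followed by the Ψ packaging signal with a partial gag sequence and by the Rev response element for nuclear export. An SV40 early promoter/origin segment then drives puromycin N-acetyltransferase for selection of transduced mammalian cells. Downstream of it is a cPPT/CTS element that aids nuclear import of the proviral DNA. The EF-1α promoter drives constitutive expression of the NFATC1 coding sequence, which the depositor notes was synthesized. A WPRE after the ORF enhances transcript stability and expression, and the ΔU3 3' LTR inactivates viral promoter activity after integration. The barcode is not annotated as a feature in the table. A short match to U6 promoter sequence lies between the ORF and the WPRE, and its function is not stated. The depositor notes that the plasmid may be prone to recombination.
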