Features (pLannotate 1.2.2; 31 found; start..end, strand, type, name):
      5..231     +  promoter       RSV promoter: Rous sarcoma virus enhancer/promoter
    232..412     +  LTR            5' LTR (truncated): truncated 5' long terminal repeat (LTR) from HIV-1
    459..584     +  misc_feature   HIV-1 Ψ: packaging signal of human immunodeficiency virus type 1
    568..931     +  CDS            HIV-1 gag (fragment): gag protein from human immunodeficiency virus 1; gag
   1077..1310    +  misc_feature   RRE: The Rev response element (RRE) of HIV-1 allows for Rev-dependent mRNA export from the nucleus to the cytoplasm.
   1687..1713    +  CDS            Rev (fragment): human immunodeficiency virus 1 (HIV-1) Rev protein; rev; enhances nuclear export of unspliced and incompletely spliced viral mRNAs
   1720..1743    +  promoter       SV40 promoter (fragment): SV40 early promoter
   1744..1815    +  promoter       SV40 promoter (fragment): SV40 enhancer and early promoter
   1839..1974    +  rep_origin     SV40 ori: SV40 origin of replication
   2020..2616    +  CDS            PuroR (fragment): puromycin N-acetyltransferase; pac from Streptomyces; confers resistance to puromycin
   2665..2782    +  misc_feature   cPPT/CTS: central polypurine tract and central termination sequence of HIV-1
   2847..2913    +  CDS            small t antigen (fragment): SV40 (simian virus 40) small t antigen
   2920..4098    +  promoter       EF-1α promoter: strong constitutive promoter for human elongation factor EF-1α
   4115..6589    +  CDS            NFATC1 (fragment): NFAC1_HUMAN - Also known as NFAT2, NFATC. Experimental evidence at protein level: Swiss-Prot protein existence level 1. Plays a role in the inducible expression of cytokine genes in T-cells, especially in the induction of the IL-2 or IL-4 gene transcription. Also controls gene expression in embryonic cardiac cells. Could regulate not only the activation and proliferation but also the differentiation and programmed death of T-lymphocytes as well as lymphoid and non-lymphoid cells (PubMed:10358178). Required for osteoclastogenesis and regulates many genes important for osteoclast differentiation
   6605..6658    +  promoter       U6 promoter (fragment): RNA polymerase III promoter for human U6 snRNA
   6700..7288    +  misc_feature   WPRE: woodchuck hepatitis virus posttranscriptional regulatory element
   7339..7358    +  misc_feature   cPPT/CTS (fragment): central polypurine tract and central termination sequence of HIV-1
   7360..7593    +  LTR            3' LTR (ΔU3): self-inactivating 3' long terminal repeat (LTR) from HIV-1
   7671..7792    +  polyA_signal   SV40 poly(A) signal: SV40 polyadenylation signal
   7832..7967    +  rep_origin     SV40 ori: SV40 origin of replication
   7988..8006    -  promoter       T7 promoter: promoter for bacteriophage T7 RNA polymerase
   8014..8169    +  CDS            lacZα (fragment): LacZα fragment of β-galactosidase; lacZ fragment
   8174..8602    +  rep_origin     f1 ori (sequence partly withheld): f1 bacteriophage origin of replication; arrow indicates direction of (+) strand synthesis
   8655..8759    +  promoter       AmpR promoter: bla
   8760..9620    +  CDS            AmpR: β-lactamase; bla; confers resistance to ampicillin, carbenicillin, and related antibiotics
   9791..10379   +  rep_origin     ori: high-copy-number ColE1/pMB1/pBR322/pUC origin of replication
  10562..10654   +  CDS            lacI (fragment): lac repressor; lacI; The lac repressor binds to the lac operator to inhibit transcription in E. coli. This inhibition can be relieved by adding lactose or isopropyl-β-D-thiogalactopyranoside (IPTG).
  10667..10688   +  protein_bind   CAP binding site: CAP binding activates transcription in the presence of cAMP. E. coli catabolite activator protein
  10703..10733   +  promoter       lac promoter: promoter for the E. coli lac operon
  10737..10759   +  protein_bind   lac operator (fragment): The lac repressor binds to the lac operator to inhibit transcription in E. coli. This inhibition can be relieved by adding lactose or isopropyl-β-D-thiogalactopyranoside (IPTG). lac repressor encoded by lacI
  10802..10820   +  promoter       T3 promoter: promoter for bacteriophage T3 RNA polymerase
>Addgene plasmid #143914 | TFORF1059 | addgene full sequence | sequence record 404580 | Addgene NGS Result
TTAATGTAGTCTTATGCAATACTCTTGTAGTCTTGCAACATGGTAACGATGAGTTAGCAACATGCCTTAC
AAGGAGAGAAAAAGCACCGTGCATGCCGATTGGTGGAAGTAAGGTGGTACGATCGTGCCTTATTAGGAAG
GCAACAGACGGGTCTGACATGGATTGGACGAACCACTGAATTGCCGCATTGCAGAGATATTGTATTTAAG
TGCCTAGCTCGATACATAAACGGGTCTCTCTGGTTAGACCAGATCTGAGCCTGGGAGCTCTCTGGCTAAC
TAGGGAACCCACTGCTTAAGCCTCAATAAAGCTTGCCTTGAGTGCTTCAAGTAGTGTGTGCCCGTCTGTT
GTGTGACTCTGGTAACTAGAGATCCCTCAGACCCTTTTAGTCAGTGTGGAAAATCTCTAGCAGTGGCGCC
CGAACAGGGACTTGAAAGCGAAAGGGAAACCAGAGGAGCTCTCTCGACGCAGGACTCGGCTTGCTGAAGC
GCGCACGGCAAGAGGCGAGGGGCGGCGACTGGTGAGTACGCCAAAAATTTTGACTAGCGGAGGCTAGAAG
GAGAGAGATGGGTGCGAGAGCGTCAGTATTAAGCGGGGGAGAATTAGATCGCGATGGGAAAAAATTCGGT
TAAGGCCAGGGGGAAAGAAAAAATATAAATTAAAACATATAGTATGGGCAAGCAGGGAGCTAGAACGATT
CGCAGTTAATCCTGGCCTGTTAGAAACATCAGAAGGCTGTAGACAAATACTGGGACAGCTACAACCATCC
CTTCAGACAGGATCAGAAGAACTTAGATCATTATATAATACAGTAGCAACCCTCTATTGTGTGCATCAAA
GGATAGAGATAAAAGACACCAAGGAAGCTTTAGACAAGATAGAGGAAGAGCAAAACAAAAGTAAGACCAC
CGCACAGCAAGCGGCCGCTGATCTTCAGACCTGGAGGAGGAGATATGAGGGACAATTGGAGAAGTGAATT
ATATAAATATAAAGTAGTAAAAATTGAACCATTAGGAGTAGCACCCACCAAGGCAAAGAGAAGAGTGGTG
CAGAGAGAAAAAAGAGCAGTGGGAATAGGAGCTTTGTTCCTTGGGTTCTTGGGAGCAGCAGGAAGCACTA
TGGGCGCAGCGTCAATGACGCTGACGGTACAGGCCAGACAATTATTGTCTGGTATAGTGCAGCAGCAGAA
CAATTTGCTGAGGGCTATTGAGGCGCAACAGCATCTGTTGCAACTCACAGTCTGGGGCATCAAGCAGCTC
CAGGCAAGAATCCTGGCTGTGGAAAGATACCTAAAGGATCAACAGCTCCTGGGGATTTGGGGTTGCTCTG
GAAAACTCATTTGCACCACTGCTGTGCCTTGGAATGCTAGTTGGAGTAATAAATCTCTGGAACAGATTTG
GAATCACACGACCTGGATGGAGTGGGACAGAGAAATTAACAATTACACAAGCTTAATACACTCCTTAATT
GAAGAATCGCAAAACCAGCAAGAAAAGAATGAACAAGAATTATTGGAATTAGATAAATGGGCAAGTTTGT
GGAATTGGTTTAACATAACAAATTGGCTGTGGTATATAAAATTATTCATAATGATAGTAGGAGGCTTGGT
AGGTTTAAGAATAGTTTTTGCTGTACTTTCTATAGTGAATAGAGTTAGGCAGGGATATTCACCATTATCG
TTTCAGACCCACCTCCCAACCCCGAGGGGACCCATGCATTGCATCTCAATTAGTCAGCAACCAGGTGTGG
AAAGTCCCCAGGCTCCCCAGCAGGCAGAAGTATGCAAAGCATGCGTCTCAATTAGTCAGCAACCATAGTC
CCGCCCCTAACTCCGCCCATCCCGCCCCTAACTCCGCCCAGTTCCGCCCATTCTCCGCCCCATGGCTGAC
TAATTTTTTTTATTTATGCAGAGGCCGAGGCCGCCTCGGCCTCTGAGCTATTCCAGAAGTAGTGAGGAGG
CTTTTTTGGAGGCCTAGGCTTTTGCAAAAAGCTTTCTAGAGGTACCACCGGAGCTTACCATGACCGAGTA
CAAGCCCACGGTGCGCCTCGCCACCCGCGACGACGTCCCCAGGGCCGTACGCACCCTCGCCGCCGCGTTC
GCCGACTACCCCGCCACGCGCCACACCGTCGATCCGGACCGCCACATCGAGCGGGTCACCGAGCTGCAAG
AACTCTTCCTCACGCGCGTCGGGCTCGACATCGGCAAGGTGTGGGTCGCGGACGACGGCGCCGCCGTGGC
GGTCTGGACCACGCCGGAGAGCGTCGAAGCGGGGGCGGTGTTCGCCGAGATCGGCCCGCGCATGGCCGAG
TTGAGCGGTTCCCGGCTGGCCGCGCAGCAACAGATGGAAGGCCTCCTGGCGCCGCACCGGCCCAAGGAGC
CCGCGTGGTTCCTGGCCACCGTCGGCGTCTCGCCCGACCACCAGGGCAAGGGTCTGGGCAGCGCCGTCGT
GCTCCCCGGAGTGGAGGCGGCCGAGCGCGCCGGGGTGCCCGCCTTCCTGGAGACCTCCGCGCCCCGCAAC
CTCCCCTTCTACGAGCGGCTCGGCTTCACCGTCACCGCCGACGTCGAGGTGCCCGAAGGACCGCGCACCT
GGTGCATGACCCGCAAGCCCGGTGCCAGTTAACGAATTCTAGATCTTGAGACAAATGGCAGTATTCATCC
ACAATTTTAAAAGAAAAGGGGGGATTGGGGGGTACAGTGCAGGGGAAAGAATAGTAGACATAATAGCAAC
AGACATACAAACTAAAGAATTACAAAAACAAATTACAAAAATTCAAAATTTTCGGGTTTATTACAGGGAC
AGCAGAGATCCACTTTGGCGCCGGCTCGAGGCCTGCAGGTGCAAAGATGGATAAAGTTTTAAACAGAGAG
GAATCTTTGCAGCTAATGGACCTTCTAGGTCTTGAAAGGAGTGGGAATTGGCTCCGGTGCCCGTCAGTGG
GCAGAGCGCACATCGCCCACAGTCCCCGAGAAGTTGGGGGGAGGGGTCGGCAATTGAACCGGTGCCTAGA
GAAGGTGGCGCGGGGTAAACTGGGAAAGTGATGTCGTGTACTGGCTCCGCCTTTTTCCCGAGGGTGGGGG
AGAACCGTATATAAGTGCAGTAGTCGCCGTGAACGTTCTTTTTCGCAACGGGTTTGCCGCCAGAACACAG
GTAAGTGCCGTGTGTGGTTCCCGCGGGCCTGGCCTCTTTACGGGTTATGGCCCTTGCGTGCCTTGAATTA
CTTCCACCTGGCTGCAGTACGTGATTCTTGATCCCGAGCTTCGGGTTGGAAGTGGGTGGGAGAGTTCGAG
GCCTTGCGCTTAAGGAGCCCCTTCGCCTCGTGCTTGAGTTGAGGCCTGGCCTGGGCGCTGGGGCCGCCGC
GTGCGAATCTGGTGGCACCTTCGCGCCTGTCTCGCTGCTTTCGATAAGTCTCTAGCCATTTAAAATTTTT
GATGACCTGCTGCGACGCTTTTTTTCTGGCAAGATAGTCTTGTAAATGCGGGCCAAGATCTGCACACTGG
TATTTCGGTTTTTGGGGCCGCGGGCGGCGACGGGGCCCGTGCGTCCCAGCGCACATGTTCGGCGAGGCGG
GGCCTGCGAGCGCGGCCACCGAGAATCGGACGGGGGTAGTCTCAAGCTGGCCGGCCTGCTCTGGTGCCTG
GCCTCGCGCCGCCGTGTATCGCCCCGCCCTGGGCGGCAAGGCTGGCCCGGTCGGCACCAGTTGCGTGAGC
GGAAAGATGGCCGCTTCCCGGCCCTGCTGCAGGGAGCTCAAAATGGAGGACGCGGCGCTCGGGAGAGCGG
GCGGGTGAGTCACCCACACAAAGGAAAAGGGCCTTTCCGTCCTCAGCCGTCGCTTCATGTGACTCCACGG
AGTACCGGGCGCCGTCCAGGCACCTCGATTAGTTCTCGAGCTTTTGGAGTACGTCGTCTTTAGGTTGGGG
GGAGGGGTTTTATGCGATGGAGTTTCCCCACACTGAGTGGGTGGAGACTGAAGTTAGGCCAGCTTGGCAC
TTGATGTAATTCTCCTTGGAATTTGCCCTTTTTGAGTTTGGATCTTGGTTCATTCTCAAGCCTCAGACAG
TGGTTCAAAGTTTTTTTCTTCCATTTCAGGTGTCGTGAGGCTAGCACCGCCACCATGCCAAGCACCAGCT
TTCCAGTCCCTTCCAAGTTTCCACTTGGCCCTGCGGCTGCGGTCTTCGGGAGAGGAGAAACTTTGGGGCC
CGCGCCGCGCGCCGGCGGCACCATGAAGTCAGCGGAGGAAGAACACTATGGCTATGCATCCTCCAACGTC
AGCCCCGCCCTGCCGCTCCCCACGGCGCACTCCACCCTGCCGGCCCCGTGCCACAACCTTCAGACCTCCA
CACCGGGCATCATCCCGCCGGCGGATCACCCCTCGGGGTACGGAGCAGCTTTGGACGGTGGGCCCGCGGG
CTACTTCCTCTCCTCCGGCCACACCAGGCCTGATGGGGCCCCTGCCCTGGAGAGTCCTCGCATCGAGATA
ACCTCGTGCTTGGGCCTGTACCACAACAATAACCAGTTTTTCCACGATGTGGAGGTGGAAGACGTCCTCC
CTAGCTCCAAACGGTCCCCCTCCACGGCCACGCTGAGTCTGCCCAGCCTGGAGGCCTACAGAGACCCCTC
GTGCCTGAGCCCGGCCAGCAGCCTGTCCTCCCGGAGCTGCAACTCAGAGGCCTCCTCCTACGAGTCCAAC
TACTCGTACCCGTACGCGTCCCCCCAGACGTCGCCATGGCAGTCTCCCTGCGTGTCTCCCAAGACCACGG
ACCCCGAGGAGGGCTTTCCCCGCGGGCTGGGGGCCTGCACACTGCTGGGTTCCCCGCGGCACTCCCCCTC
CACCTCGCCCCGCGCCAGCGTCACTGAGGAGAGCTGGCTGGGTGCCCGCTCCTCCAGACCCGCGTCCCCT
TGCAACAAGAGGAAGTACAGCCTCAACGGCCGGCAGCCGCCCTACTCACCCCACCACTCGCCCACGCCGT
CCCCGCACGGCTCCCCGCGGGTCAGCGTGACCGACGACTCGTGGTTGGGCAACACCACCCAGTACACCAG
CTCGGCCATCGTGGCCGCCATCAACGCGCTGACCACCGACAGCAGCCTGGACCTGGGAGATGGCGTCCCT
GTCAAGTCCCGCAAGACCACCCTGGAGCAGCCGCCCTCAGTGGCGCTCAAGGTGGAGCCCGTCGGGGAGG
ACCTGGGCAGCCCCCCGCCCCCGGCCGACTTCGCGCCCGAAGACTACTCCTCTTTCCAGCACATCAGGAA
GGGCGGCTTCTGCGACCAGTACCTGGCGGTGCCGCAGCACCCCTACCAGTGGGCGAAGCCCAAGCCCCTG
TCCCCTACGTCCTACATGAGCCCGACCCTGCCCGCCCTGGACTGGCAGCTGCCGTCCCACTCAGGCCCGT
ATGAGCTTCGGATTGAGGTGCAGCCCAAGTCCCACCACCGAGCCCACTACGAGACGGAGGGCAGCCGGGG
GGCCGTGAAGGCGTCGGCCGGAGGACACCCCATCGTGCAGCTGCATGGCTACTTGGAGAATGAGCCGCTG
ATGCTGCAGCTTTTCATTGGGACGGCGGACGACCGCCTGCTGCGCCCGCACGCCTTCTACCAGGTGCACC
GCATCACAGGGAAGACCGTGTCCACCACCAGCCACGAGGCCATCCTCTCCAACACCAAAGTCCTGGAGAT
CCCACTCCTGCCGGAGAACAGCATGCGAGCCGTCATTGACTGTGCCGGAATCCTGAAACTCAGAAACTCC
GACATTGAACTTCGGAAAGGAGAGACGGACATCGGGAGGAAGAACACACGGGTACGGCTGGTGTTCCGCG
TTCACGTCCCGCAACCCAGCGGCCGCACGCTGTCCCTGCAGGTGGCCTCCAACCCCATCGAATGCTCCCA
GCGCTCAGCTCAGGAGCTGCCTCTGGTGGAGAAGCAGAGCACGGACAGCTATCCGGTCGTGGGCGGGAAG
AAGATGGTCCTGTCTGGCCACAACTTCCTGCAGGACTCCAAGGTCATTTTCGTGGAGAAAGCCCCAGATG
GCCACCATGTCTGGGAGATGGAAGCGAAAACTGACCGGGACCTGTGCAAGCCGAATTCTCTGGTGGTTGA
GATCCCGCCATTTCGGAATCAGAGGATAACCAGCCCCGTTCACGTCAGTTTCTACGTCTGCAACGGGAAG
AGAAAGCGAAGCCAGTACCAGCGTTTCACCTACCTTCCCGCCAACGTTCCAATTATAAAAACAGAACCCA
CTGATGATTATGAGCCTGCTCCAACCTGTGGACCGGTGAGCCAGGGGTTAAGTCCTCTCCCAAGACCATA
CTACAGCCAGCAGCTCGCGATGCCACCCGACCCCAGCTCCTGCCTCGTGGCCGGCTTCCCGCCCTGTCCG
CAGAGAAGCACCCTGATGCCAGCGGCCCCTGGCGTGAGCCCCAAGCTCCACGACCTTTCTCCCGCTGCCT
ACACCAAGGGCGTTGCCAGCCCGGGCCACTGTCACCTCGGACTCCCGCAGCCGGCCGGAGAGGCCCCCGC
CGTCCAGGACGTGCCCAGGCCAGTGGCCACGCACCCCGGCTCGCCCGGGCAGCCACCCCCGGCCCTGCTG
CCACAGCAGTAGTAATGAACTAGTCCGTAACTTGAAAGTATTTCGATTTCTTGGCTTTATATATCTTGTG
GAAAGGACGAACGCACAATATACACCGATTACAGACGCGTTAAGTCGACAATCAACCTCTGGATTACAAA
ATTTGTGAAAGATTGACTGGTATTCTTAACTATGTTGCTCCTTTTACGCTATGTGGATACGCTGCTTTAA
TGCCTTTGTATCATGCTATTGCTTCCCGTATGGCTTTCATTTTCTCCTCCTTGTATAAATCCTGGTTGCT
GTCTCTTTATGAGGAGTTGTGGCCCGTTGTCAGGCAACGTGGCGTGGTGTGCACTGTGTTTGCTGACGCA
ACCCCCACTGGTTGGGGCATTGCCACCACCTGTCAGCTCCTTTCCGGGACTTTCGCTTTCCCCCTCCCTA
TTGCCACGGCGGAACTCATCGCCGCCTGCCTTGCCCGCTGCTGGACAGGGGCTCGGCTGTTGGGCACTGA
CAATTCCGTGGTGTTGTCGGGGAAATCATCGTCCTTTCCTTGGCTGCTCGCCTGTGTTGCCACCTGGATT
CTGCGCGGGACGTCCTTCTGCTACGTCCCTTCGGCCCTCAATCCAGCGGACCTTCCTTCCCGCGGCCTGC
TGCCGGCTCTGCGGCCTCTTCCGCGTCTTCGCCTTCGCCCTCAGACGAGTCGGATCTCCCTTTGGGCCGC
CTCCCCGCGTCGACTTTAAGACCAATGACTTACAAGGCAGCTGTAGATCTTAGCCACTTTTTAAAAGAAA
AGGGGGGACTGGAAGGGCTAATTCACTCCCAACGAAGACAAGATCTGCTTTTTGCTTGTACTGGGTCTCT
CTGGTTAGACCAGATCTGAGCCTGGGAGCTCTCTGGCTAACTAGGGAACCCACTGCTTAAGCCTCAATAA
AGCTTGCCTTGAGTGCTTCAAGTAGTGTGTGCCCGTCTGTTGTGTGACTCTGGTAACTAGAGATCCCTCA
GACCCTTTTAGTCAGTGTGGAAAATCTCTAGCAGTACGTATAGTAGTTCATGTCATCTTATTATTCAGTA
TTTATAACTTGCAAAGAAATGAATATCAGAGAGTGAGAGGAACTTGTTTATTGCAGCTTATAATGGTTAC
AAATAAAGCAATAGCATCACAAATTTCACAAATAAAGCATTTTTTTCACTGCATTCTAGTTGTGGTTTGT
CCAAACTCATCAATGTATCTTATCATGTCTGGCTCTAGCTATCCCGCCCCTAACTCCGCCCATCCCGCCC
CTAACTCCGCCCAGTTCCGCCCATTCTCCGCCCCATGGCTGACTAATTTTTTTTATTTATGCAGAGGCCG
AGGCCGCCTCGGCCTCTGAGCTATTCCAGAAGTAGTGAGGAGGCTTTTTTGGAGGCCTAGGGACGTACCC
AATTCGCCCTATAGTGAGTCGTATTACGCGCGCTCACTGGCCGTCGTTTTACAACGTCGTGACTGGGAAA
ACCCTGGCGTTACCCAACTTAATCGCCTTGCAGCACATCCCCCTTTCGCCAGCTGGCGTAATAGCGAAGA
GGCCCGCACCGATCGCCCTTCCCAACAGTTGCGCAGCCTGAATGGCGAATGGG
[124 nt withheld, positions 8174-8297]
C
[91 nt withheld, positions 8299-8389]
A
[49 nt withheld, positions 8391-8439]
CCTTTGACGTTGGAGTCCACGTTCTTT
[37 nt withheld, positions 8467-8503]
ACCCTATCTCGGTCTATTCTTTTGATTTATAAGGGATTTTGCCGATTTCGGCCTATTGGTTAAAAAATGA
GCTGATTTAACAAAAATTTAACGCGAATTTTAACAAAATATTAACGCTTACAATTTAGGTGGCACTTTTC
GGGGAAATGTGCGCGGAACCCCTATTTGTTTATTTTTCTAAATACATTCAAATATGTATCCGCTCATGAG
ACAATAACCCTGATAAATGCTTCAATAATATTGAAAAAGGAAGAGTATGAGTATTCAACATTTCCGTGTC
GCCCTTATTCCCTTTTTTGCGGCATTTTGCCTTCCTGTTTTTGCTCACCCAGAAACGCTGGTGAAAGTAA
AAGATGCTGAAGATCAGTTGGGTGCACGAGTGGGTTACATCGAACTGGATCTCAACAGCGGTAAGATCCT
TGAGAGTTTTCGCCCCGAAGAACGTTTTCCAATGATGAGCACTTTTAAAGTTCTGCTATGTGGCGCGGTA
TTATCCCGTATTGACGCCGGGCAAGAGCAACTCGGTCGCCGCATACACTATTCTCAGAATGACTTGGTTG
AGTACTCACCAGTCACAGAAAAGCATCTTACGGATGGCATGACAGTAAGAGAATTATGCAGTGCTGCCAT
AACCATGAGTGATAACACTGCGGCCAACTTACTTCTGACAACGATCGGAGGACCGAAGGAGCTAACCGCT
TTTTTGCACAACATGGGGGATCATGTAACTCGCCTTGATCGTTGGGAACCGGAGCTGAATGAAGCCATAC
CAAACGACGAGCGTGACACCACGATGCCTGTAGCAATGGCAACAACGTTGCGCAAACTATTAACTGGCGA
ACTACTTACTCTAGCTTCCCGGCAACAATTAATAGACTGGATGGAGGCGGATAAAGTTGCAGGACCACTT
CTGCGCTCGGCCCTTCCGGCTGGCTGGTTTATTGCTGATAAATCTGGAGCCGGTGAGCGTGGGTCTCGCG
GTATCATTGCAGCACTGGGGCCAGATGGTAAGCCCTCCCGTATCGTAGTTATCTACACGACGGGGAGTCA
GGCAACTATGGATGAACGAAATAGACAGATCGCTGAGATAGGTGCCTCACTGATTAAGCATTGGTAACTG
TCAGACCAAGTTTACTCATATATACTTTAGATTGATTTAAAACTTCATTTTTAATTTAAAAGGATCTAGG
TGAAGATCCTTTTTGATAATCTCATGACCAAAATCCCTTAACGTGAGTTTTCGTTCCACTGAGCGTCAGA
CCCCGTAGAAAAGATCAAAGGATCTTCTTGAGATCCTTTTTTTCTGCGCGTAATCTGCTGCTTGCAAACA
AAAAAACCACCGCTACCAGCGGTGGTTTGTTTGCCGGATCAAGAGCTACCAACTCTTTTTCCGAAGGTAA
CTGGCTTCAGCAGAGCGCAGATACCAAATACTGTTCTTCTAGTGTAGCCGTAGTTAGGCCACCACTTCAA
GAACTCTGTAGCACCGCCTACATACCTCGCTCTGCTAATCCTGTTACCAGTGGCTGCTGCCAGTGGCGAT
AAGTCGTGTCTTACCGGGTTGGACTCAAGACGATAGTTACCGGATAAGGCGCAGCGGTCGGGCTGAACGG
GGGGTTCGTGCACACAGCCCAGCTTGGAGCGAACGACCTACACCGAACTGAGATACCTACAGCGTGAGCT
ATGAGAAAGCGCCACGCTTCCCGAAGGGAGAAAGGCGGACAGGTATCCGGTAAGCGGCAGGGTCGGAACA
GGAGAGCGCACGAGGGAGCTTCCAGGGGGAAACGCCTGGTATCTTTATAGTCCTGTCGGGTTTCGCCACC
TCTGACTTGAGCGTCGATTTTTGTGATGCTCGTCAGGGGGGCGGAGCCTATGGAAAAACGCCAGCAACGC
GGCCTTTTTACGGTTCCTGGCCTTTTGCTGGCCTTTTGCTCACATGTTCTTTCCTGCGTTATCCCCTGAT
TCTGTGGATAACCGTATTACCGCCTTTGAGTGAGCTGATACCGCTCGCCGCAGCCGAACGACCGAGCGCA
GCGAGTCAGTGAGCGAGGAAGCGGAAGAGCGCCCAATACGCAAACCGCCTCTCCCCGCGCGTTGGCCGAT
TCATTAATGCAGCTGGCACGACAGGTTTCCCGACTGGAAAGCGGGCAGTGAGCGCAACGCAATTAATGTG
AGTTAGCTCACTCATTAGGCACCCCAGGCTTTACACTTTATGCTTCCGGCTCGTATGTTGTGTGGAATTG
TGAGCGGATAACAATTTCACACAGGAAACAGCTATGACCATGATTACGCCAAGCGCGCAATTAACCCTCA
CTAAAGGGAACAAAAGCTGGAGCTGCAAGC
