>Addgene plasmid #143914 | TFORF1059 | depositor partial sequence | sequence record 283869 | Insert
ACCGCCACCATGCCAAGCACCAGCTTTCCAGTCCCTTCCAAGTTTCCACTTGGCCCTGCGGCTGCGGTCT
TCGGGAGAGGAGAAACTTTGGGGCCCGCGCCGCGCGCCGGCGGCACCATGAAGTCAGCGGAGGAAGAACA
CTATGGCTATGCATCCTCCAACGTCAGCCCCGCCCTGCCGCTCCCCACGGCGCACTCCACCCTGCCGGCC
CCGTGCCACAACCTTCAGACCTCCACACCGGGCATCATCCCGCCGGCGGATCACCCCTCGGGGTACGGAG
CAGCTTTGGACGGTGGGCCCGCGGGCTACTTCCTCTCCTCCGGCCACACCAGGCCTGATGGGGCCCCTGC
CCTGGAGAGTCCTCGCATCGAGATAACCTCGTGCTTGGGCCTGTACCACAACAATAACCAGTTTTTCCAC
GATGTGGAGGTGGAAGACGTCCTCCCTAGCTCCAAACGGTCCCCCTCCACGGCCACGCTGAGTCTGCCCA
GCCTGGAGGCCTACAGAGACCCCTCGTGCCTGAGCCCGGCCAGCAGCCTGTCCTCCCGGAGCTGCAACTC
AGAGGCCTCCTCCTACGAGTCCAACTACTCGTACCCGTACGCGTCCCCCCAGACGTCGCCATGGCAGTCT
CCCTGCGTGTCTCCCAAGACCACGGACCCCGAGGAGGGCTTTCCCCGCGGGCTGGGGGCCTGCACACTGC
TGGGTTCCCCGCGGCACTCCCCCTCCACCTCGCCCCGCGCCAGCGTCACTGAGGAGAGCTGGCTGGGTGC
CCGCTCCTCCAGACCCGCGTCCCCTTGCAACAAGAGGAAGTACAGCCTCAACGGCCGGCAGCCGCCCTAC
TCACCCCACCACTCGCCCACGCCGTCCCCGCACGGCTCCCCGCGGGTCAGCGTGACCGACGACTCGTGGT
TGGGCAACACCACCCAGTACACCAGCTCGGCCATCGTGGCCGCCATCAACGCGCTGACCACCGACAGCAG
CCTGGACCTGGGAGATGGCGTCCCTGTCAAGTCCCGCAAGACCACCCTGGAGCAGCCGCCCTCAGTGGCG
CTCAAGGTGGAGCCCGTCGGGGAGGACCTGGGCAGCCCCCCGCCCCCGGCCGACTTCGCGCCCGAAGACT
ACTCCTCTTTCCAGCACATCAGGAAGGGCGGCTTCTGCGACCAGTACCTGGCGGTGCCGCAGCACCCCTA
CCAGTGGGCGAAGCCCAAGCCCCTGTCCCCTACGTCCTACATGAGCCCGACCCTGCCCGCCCTGGACTGG
CAGCTGCCGTCCCACTCAGGCCCGTATGAGCTTCGGATTGAGGTGCAGCCCAAGTCCCACCACCGAGCCC
ACTACGAGACGGAGGGCAGCCGGGGGGCCGTGAAGGCGTCGGCCGGAGGACACCCCATCGTGCAGCTGCA
TGGCTACTTGGAGAATGAGCCGCTGATGCTGCAGCTTTTCATTGGGACGGCGGACGACCGCCTGCTGCGC
CCGCACGCCTTCTACCAGGTGCACCGCATCACAGGGAAGACCGTGTCCACCACCAGCCACGAGGCCATCC
TCTCCAACACCAAAGTCCTGGAGATCCCACTCCTGCCGGAGAACAGCATGCGAGCCGTCATTGACTGTGC
CGGAATCCTGAAACTCAGAAACTCCGACATTGAACTTCGGAAAGGAGAGACGGACATCGGGAGGAAGAAC
ACACGGGTACGGCTGGTGTTCCGCGTTCACGTCCCGCAACCCAGCGGCCGCACGCTGTCCCTGCAGGTGG
CCTCCAACCCCATCGAATGCTCCCAGCGCTCAGCTCAGGAGCTGCCTCTGGTGGAGAAGCAGAGCACGGA
CAGCTATCCGGTCGTGGGCGGGAAGAAGATGGTCCTGTCTGGCCACAACTTCCTGCAGGACTCCAAGGTC
ATTTTCGTGGAGAAAGCCCCAGATGGCCACCATGTCTGGGAGATGGAAGCGAAAACTGACCGGGACCTGT
GCAAGCCGAATTCTCTGGTGGTTGAGATCCCGCCATTTCGGAATCAGAGGATAACCAGCCCCGTTCACGT
CAGTTTCTACGTCTGCAACGGGAAGAGAAAGCGAAGCCAGTACCAGCGTTTCACCTACCTTCCCGCCAAC
GTTCCAATTATAAAAACAGAACCCACTGATGATTATGAGCCTGCTCCAACCTGTGGACCGGTGAGCCAGG
GGTTAAGTCCTCTCCCAAGACCATACTACAGCCAGCAGCTCGCGATGCCACCCGACCCCAGCTCCTGCCT
CGTGGCCGGCTTCCCGCCCTGTCCGCAGAGAAGCACCCTGATGCCAGCGGCCCCTGGCGTGAGCCCCAAG
CTCCACGACCTTTCTCCCGCTGCCTACACCAAGGGCGTTGCCAGCCCGGGCCACTGTCACCTCGGACTCC
CGCAGCCGGCCGGAGAGGCCCCCGCCGTCCAGGACGTGCCCAGGCCAGTGGCCACGCACCCCGGCTCGCC
CGGGCAGCCACCCCCGGCCCTGCTGCCACAGCAGTAGTAATGAACTAGTCCGTAACTTGAAAGTATTTCG
ATTTCTTGGCTTTATATATCTTGTGGAAAGGACGAACGCACAATATACACCGATTACAG
