>Addgene plasmid #143914 | TFORF1059 | depositor partial sequence | sequence record 283870 | Barcode
ACGCACAATATACACCGATTACAG
